Addgene plasmid #218098: LacI-pLacI-pI pm
Purpose: Phagemid that expresses LacI, and pI under the Lac promoter
Depositing lab: Kevin Esvelt. Depositing organization: Massachusetts Institute of Technology. Publication: Random adversarial threshold search enables automated DNA screening. Gretton D, Wang B, Edison R, Foner L, Berlips J, Vogel T, Kysel M, Chen W, Sage-Ling F, Hauwe LV, Wooster S, Weinstein-Raun B, DeBenedictis EA, Liu AB, Chory E, Cui H, Li X, Dong J, Fabrega A, Dennison C, Don O, Ye CT, Uberoy K, Rivest RL, Gao M, Yu Y, Baum C, Damgard I, Yao AC, Esvelt KM. bioRxiv 2024.03.20.585782 10.1101/2024.03.20.585782.
Backbone
  Vector backbone: LacI pm
  Vector type: Bacterial Expression
Growth in bacteria
  Bacterial resistance: Ampicillin, 100 μg/mL
  Growth temperature: 37°C
  Growth strain: DH5alpha
  Copy number: High Copy
Gene/Insert
  Gene/Insert name: pI
  Species: M13 bacteriophage
  Promoter: Lac promoter
  Cloning method: Gibson Cloning
Terms and licenses: Academic/Nonprofit Terms; Industry Terms: Not Available to Industry
Depositor comments: Please visit https://www.biorxiv.org/content/10.1101/2024.03.20.585782v1 for bioRxiv preprint.
How to cite: LacI-pLacI-pI pm was a gift from Kevin Esvelt (Addgene plasmid # 218098 ; http://n2t.net/addgene:218098 ; RRID:Addgene_218098)
