[The description below was written by a language model from this plasmid's Addgene catalogue record and pLannotate feature annotations shown in this document.]
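Description:
LacI-pLacI-pI pm is a 4.75 kb bacterial expression phagemid built on the LacI pm backbone and propagated in E. coli under ampicillin selection. It carries a ColE1/pUC-type origin for double-stranded replication and is catalogued as high copy, although the annotation also detects a short rop coding sequence immediately downstream of the β-lactamase gene. AmpR is annotated as being driven by a cat promoter. An f1 bacteriophage origin makes the plasmid a phagemid: in cells that supply the filamentous phage replication and assembly functions, it can be replicated as single-stranded DNA and packaged into M13-type particles. Phage T3 and T7 early terminators flank the plasmid origin, which should insulate it from transcriptional read-through.

The payload is M13 gene I, inserted by Gibson cloning and annotated as spanning the numbering origin of the circular sequence. It encodes pI, a protein required for filamentous phage assembly. It lies downstream of a lac promoter with its CAP binding site and lac operator, all on the same strand. The plasmid also encodes the lac repressor from its native lacI promoter just upstream of this cassette, so pI expression is held off by plasmid-supplied LacI and can be induced with IPTG or lactose without relying on the host's repressor level.

The record states only that the phagemid expresses LacI and lac-controlled pI. This arrangement would be consistent with supplying gene I in trans from a packageable plasmid, for example to complement phage lacking that gene, but the record does not spell out the specific experimental use. The associated publication concerns automated DNA synthesis screening.
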