Features (pLannotate 1.2.2; 13 found; start..end, strand, type, name):
    743..759     -  protein_bind   lac operator: The lac repressor binds to the lac operator to inhibit transcription in E. coli. This inhibition can be relieved by adding lactose or isopropyl-β-D-thiogalactopyranoside (IPTG). lac repressor encoded by lacI
    767..797     -  promoter       lac promoter: promoter for the E. coli lac operon
    812..833     -  protein_bind   CAP binding site: CAP binding activates transcription in the presence of cAMP. E. coli catabolite activator protein
    892..1974    -  CDS            lacI: lac repressor; lacI; The lac repressor binds to the lac operator to inhibit transcription in E. coli. This inhibition can be relieved by adding lactose or isopropyl-β-D-thiogalactopyranoside (IPTG).
   1975..2052    -  promoter       lacI promoter: lacI
   2094..2123    +  terminator     T3Te terminator: phage T3 early transcription terminator
   2145..2732    +  rep_origin     ori: high-copy-number ColE1/pMB1/pBR322/pUC origin of replication
   2744..2771    -  terminator     T7Te terminator: phage T7 early transcription terminator
   2795..2986    -  CDS            rop: Rop protein, which maintains plasmids at low copy number; rop
   2987..3847    -  CDS            AmpR: β-lactamase; bla; confers resistance to ampicillin, carbenicillin, and related antibiotics
   3848..3950    -  promoter       cat promoter: promoter of the E. coli cat gene encoding chloramphenicol acetyltransferase
   3961..4416    -  rep_origin     f1 ori (sequence partly withheld): f1 bacteriophage origin of replication; arrow indicates direction of (+) strand synthesis
   4417..709     -  CDS            M13 gene I (across the origin) (sequence partly withheld): pI; I; phage assembly
>Addgene plasmid #218098 | LacI-pLacI-pI pm | addgene full sequence | sequence record 432462 | Addgene NGS Result
[40 nt withheld, positions 1-40]
CGTTAAATAAGAATAAACACCGGAATCATAATTACTAGAAAAAGCCTGTTTAGTATCATATGCGTTATAC
[53 nt withheld, positions 111-163]
GCCATATTTAACAACGCCAACATGTAATTTAGGCAGAGGCATTTTCGAGCCAGTAATAAGAGAATATAAA
GTACCGACAAAAGGTAAAGTAATTCTGTCCAGACGACGACAATAAACAACA
[44 nt withheld, positions 285-328]
GTCCTGAACAAGAAAAATAATATCCCATCCTAATTTACGAGCATGT
[32 nt withheld, positions 375-406]
ATCATTCCAAGAACGGGTATTAAACCAAGTACCGCACTCATCGAGAACAAGCAAGCCGTTTTTATTTTCA
TCGTAGGAATCATTACCGCGCCCAATAGCAAGCAAATCAGAT
[191 nt withheld, positions 519-709]
TTTCCTCCTTACTGCACCTGCAGGTGTGTGAAATTGTTATCCGCTCACAATTCCACACAACATACGAGCC
GGAAGCATAAAGTGTAAAGCCTGGGGTGCCTAATGAGTGAGCTAACTCACATTAAGGTGGGCTGCAAAAC
AAAACGGCCTCCTGTCAGGAAGCCGCTTTTATCGGGTACCGCTCACTGCCCGCTTTCCAGTCGGGAAACC
TGTCGTGCCAGCTGCATTAATGAATCGGCCAACGCGCGGGGAGAGGCGGTTTGCGTATTGGGCGCCAGGG
TGGTTTTTCTTTTCACCAGTGAGACGGGCAACAGCTGATTGCCCTTCACCGCCTGGCCCTGAGAGAGTTG
CAGCAAGCGGTCCACGCTGGTTTGCCCCAGCAGGCGAAAATCCTGTTTGATGGTGGTTAACGGCGGGATA
TAACATGAGCTGTCTTCGGTATCGTCGTATCCCACTACCGAGATGTCCGCACCAACGCGCAGCCCGGACT
CGGTAATGGCGCGCATTGCGCCCAGCGCCATCTGATCGTTGGCAACCAGCATCGCAGTGGGAACGATGCC
CTCATTCAGCATTTGCATGGTTTGTTGAAAACCGGACATGGCACTCCAGTCGCCTTCCCGTTCCGCTATC
GGCTGAATTTGATTGCGAGTGAGATATTTATGCCAGCCAGCCAGACGCAGACGCGCCGAGACAGAACTTA
ATGGGCCCGCTAACAGCGCGATTTGCTGGTGACCCAATGCGACCAGATGCTCCACGCCCAGTCGCGTACC
GTCTTCATGGGAGAAAATAATACTGTTGATGGGTGTCTGGTCAGAGACATCAAGAAATAACGCCGGAACA
TTAGTGCAGGCAGCTTCCACAGCAATGGCATCCTGGTCATCCAGCGGATAGTTAATGATCAGCCCACTGA
CGCGTTGCGCGAGAAGATTGTGCACCGCCGCTTTACAGGCTTCGACGCCGCTTCGTTCTACCATCGACAC
CACCACGCTGGCACCCAGTTGATCGGCGCGAGATTTAATCGCCGCGACAATTTGCGACGGCGCGTGCAGG
GCCAGACTGGAGGTGGCAACGCCAATCAGCAACGACTGTTTGCCCGCCAGTTGTTGTGCCACGCGGTTGG
GAATGTAATTCAGCTCCGCCATCGCCGCTTCCACTTTTTCCCGCGTTTTCGCAGAAACGTGGCTGGCCTG
GTTCACCACGCGGGAAACGGTCTGATAAGAGACACCGGCATACTCTGCGACATCGTATAACGTTACTGGT
TTCACATTCACCACCCTGAATTGACTCTCTTCCGGGCGCTATCATGCCATACCGCGAAAGGTTTTGCGCC
ATTCGATGGTGTCGGGTCTTGACTCCAGCGTAACTGGACTGCAATCAACTCACTGGCTCACCTTCACGGG
TGGGTCTTTCTTCGGTAGAAAATCAAAGGATCTTCTTGAGATCCTTTTTTTCTGCGCGTAATCTGCTGCT
TGCAAACAAAAAAACCACCGCTACCAGCGGTGGTTTGTTTGCCGGATCAAGAGCTACCAACTCTTTTTCC
GAGGTAACTGGCTTCAGCAGAGCGCAGATACCAAATACTGTTCTTCTAGTGTAGCCGTAGTTAGGCCACC
ACTTCAAGAACTCTGTAGCACCGCCTACATACCTCGCTCTGCTAATCCTGTTACCAGTGGCTGCTGCCAG
TGGCGATAAGTCGTGTCTTACCGGGTTGGACTCAAGACGATAGTTACAGGATAAGGCGCAGCGGTCGGGC
TGAACGGGGGGTTCGTGCACACAGCCCAGCTTGGAGCGAACGACCTACACCGAACTGAGATACCTACAGC
GTGAGCTATGAGAAAGCGCCACGCTTCCCGAAGGGAGAAAGGCGGACAGGTATCCGGTAAGCGGCAGGGT
CGGAACAGGAGAGCGCACGAGGGAGCTTCCAGGGGGAAACGCCTGGTATCTTTATAGTCCTGTCGGGTTT
CGCCACCTCTGACTTGAGCATCGATTTTTGTGATGCTCGTCAGGGGGGCGGAGCCTATGGAAAAACGCCA
GCAACGCAGAAAGGCCCACCCGAAGGTGAGCCAGGTGATTACATTTGGGCCCTCATCAGAGGTTTTCACC
GTCATCACCGAAACGCGCGAGGCAGCTGCGGTAAAGCTCATCAGCGTGGTCGTGAAGCGATTCACAGATG
TCTGCCTGTTCATCCGCGTCCAGCTCGTTGAGTTTCTCCAGAAGCGTTAATGTCTGGCTTCTGATAAAGC
GGGCCATGTTAAGGGCGGTTTTTTCCTGTTTGGTCACTTACCAATGCTTAATCAGTGAGGCACCTATCTC
AGCGATCTGTCTATTTCGTTCATCCATAGTTGCCTGACTCCCCGTCGTGTAGATAACTACGATGCGGGAG
GGCTTACCATCTGGCCCCAGTGCTGCAATGATACCGCGAGACCCACGCTCACCGGCTCCAGATTTATCAG
CAATAAACCAGCCAGCCGGGAGGGCCGAGCGCAGAAGTGATCCTGCAACTTTATCCGCCTCCATCCAGTC
TATTAATTGTTGCCGGGAAGCTAGAGTAAGTAGTTCGCCAGTTAATAGTTTGCGCAACGTTGTTGCCATT
GCTACAGGCATCGTGGTGTCACGCTCGTCGTTTGGTATGGCTTCATTCAGCTCCGGTTCCCAACGATCAA
GGCGAGTTACATGATCCCCCATGTTGTGCAAAAAAGCGGTTAGCTCCTTCGGTCCTCCGATCGTTGCCAG
AAGTAAGTTGGCCGCAGTGTTATCACTCATGGTTATGACAGCACTGCATAATTCTCTTACTGTCATGCCA
TCCGTGAGATGCTTTTCTGTGACTGGTGAGTACTCAACCAAGTCATTCTGAGAATAGTGTATGCGGCGAC
CGAGTTGCTCTTGCCCGGCGTCAATACGGGATAATACCGCGCCACATAGCAGAACTTTAAAAGTGCTCAT
CATTGGAAAACGTTCTTCGGGGCGTAAACTCTCAAGGATCTTACCGCTGTTGAGATCCAGTTCGATGTAA
CCCACTCGTGCACCCAACTGATCTTCAGCATCTTTTACTTTCACCAGCGTTTCTGGGTGAGCAAAAACAG
GAAGGCAAAATGCCGCAAAAAAGGGAATAAGGGCGACACGGAAATGTTGAATACTCATTTTAGCTTCCTT
AGCTCCTGAAAATCTCGATAACTCAAAAAATACGCCCGGTAGTGATCTTATTTCATTATGGTGAAAGTTG
GAACCTCTTACGTGCCGATCAAGTCAAAAGCAAATTGTAAACGTTAATATTTTGTTAAAATTCGCGTTAA
ATTTTTGTTAAATCAGCTCATTTTTTAACCAATAGGCCGAAATCGGCAAAATCCCTTATAAATCAAAAGA
ATAGCCCGAGATAGGTT
[37 nt withheld, positions 4087-4123]
AAAGAACGTGGACTCCAACGTCAAAGG
[141 nt withheld, positions 4151-4291]
G
[166 nt withheld, positions 4293-4458]
GGAAACAGTACATAAATCAATATATGTGAGT
[197 nt withheld, positions 4490-4686]
A
[67 nt withheld, positions 4688-4754]
